>Addgene plasmid #81305 | pDONR223_HRAS_p.A11D | addgene full sequence | sequence record 168394 | Addgene NGS Result
GGCAGTTCCCTACTCTCGCGTTAACGCTAGCATGGATGTTTTCCCAGTCACGACGTTGTAAAACGACGGC
CAGTCTTAAGCTCGGGCCCCAAATAATGATTTTATTTTGACTGATAGTGACCTGTTCGTTGCAACAAATT
GATGAGCAATGCTTTTTTATAATGACAACTTTGTACAAAAAAGTTGGCACCATGACGGAATATAAGCTGG
TGGTGGTGGGCGACGGCGGTGTGGGCAAGAGTGCGCTGACCATCCAGCTGATCCAGAACCATTTTGTGGA
CGAATACGACCCCACTATAGAGGATTCCTACCGGAAGCAGGTGGTCATTGATGGGGAGACGTGCCTGTTG
GACATCCTGGATACCGCCGGCCAGGAGGAGTACAGCGCCATGCGGGACCAGTACATGCGCACCGGGGAGG
GCTTCCTGTGTGTGTTTGCCATCAACAACACCAAGTCTTTTGAGGACATCCACCAGTACAGGGAGCAGAT
CAAACGGGTGAAGGACTCGGATGACGTGCCCATGGTGCTGGTGGGGAACAAGTGTGACCTGGCTGCACGC
ACTGTGGAATCTCGGCAGGCTCAGGACCTCGCCCGAAGCTACGGCATCCCCTACATCGAGACCTCGGCCA
AGACCCGGCAGGGCAGCCGCTCTGGCTCTAGCTCCAGCTCCGGGACCCTCTGGGACCCCCCGGGACCCAT
GTGCCCAACTTTCTTGTACAAAGTTGGCATTATAAGAAAGCATTGCTTATCAATTTGTTGCAACGAACAG
GTCACTATCAGTCAAAATAAAATCATTATTTGCCATCCAGCTGATATCCCCTATAGTGAGTCGTATTACA
TGGTCATAGCTGTTTCCTGGCAGCTCTGGCCCGTGTCTCAAAATCTCTGATGTTACATTGCACAAGATAA
AAATATATCATCATGCCTCCTCTAGACCAGCCAGGACAGAAATGCCTCGACTTCGCTGCTACCCAAGGTT
GCCGGGTGACGCACACCGTGGAAACGGATGAAGGCACGAACCCAGTGGACATAAGCCTGTTCGGTTCGTA
AGCTGTAATGCAAGTAGCGTATGCGCTCACGCAACTGGTCCAGAACCTTGACCGAACGCAGCGGTGGTAA
CGGCGCAGTGGCGGTTTTCATGGCTTGTTATGACTGTTTTTTTGGGGTACAGTCTATGCCTCGGGCATCC
AAGCAGCAAGCGCGTTACGCCGTGGGTCGATGTTTGATGTTATGGAGCAGCAACGATGTTACGCAGCAGG
GCAGTCGCCCTAAAACAAAGTTAAACATTATGAGGGAAGCGGTGATCGCCGAAGTATCGACTCAACTATC
AGAGGTAGTTGGCGTCATCGAGCGCCATCTCGAACCGACGTTGCTGGCCGTACATTTGTACGGCTCCGCA
GTGGATGGCGGCCTGAAGCCACACAGTGATATTGATTTGCTGGTTACGGTGACCGTAAGGCTTGATGAAA
CAACGCGGCGAGCTTTGATCAACGACCTTTTGGAAACTTCGGCTTCCCCTGGAGAGAGCGAGATTCTCCG
CGCTGTAGAAGTCACCATTGTTGTGCACGACGACATCATTCCGTGGCGTTATCCAGCTAAGCGCGAACTG
CAATTTGGAGAATGGCAGCGCAATGACATTCTTGCAGGTATCTTCGAGCCAGCCACGATCGACATTGATC
TGGCTATCTTGCTGACAAAAGCAAGAGAACATAGCGTTGCCTTGGTAGGTCCAGCGGCGGAGGAACTCTT
TGATCCGGTTCCTGAACAGGATCTATTTGAGGCGCTAAATGAAACCTTAACGCTATGGAACTCGCCGCCC
GACTGGGCTGGCGATGAGCGAAATGTAGTGCTTACGTTGTCCCGCATTTGGTACAGCGCAGTAACCGGCA
AAATCGCGCCGAAGGATGTCGCTGCCGACTGGGCAATGGAGCGCCTGCCGGCCCAGTATCAGCCCGTCAT
ACTTGAAGCTAGACAGGCTTATCTTGGACAAGAAGAAGATCGCTTGGCCTCGCGCGCAGATCAGTTGGAA
GAATTTGTCCACTACGTGAAAGGCGAGATCACCAAGGTAGTCGGCAAATAACCCTCGAGCCACCCATGAC
CAAAATCCCTTAACGTGAGTTACGCGTCGTTCCACTGAGCGTCAGACCCCGTAGAAAAGATCAAAGGATC
TTCTTGAGATCCTTTTTTTCTGCGCGTAATCTGCTGCTTGCAAACAAAAAAACCACCGCTACCAGCGGTG
GTTTGTTTGCCGGATCAAGAGCTACCAACTCTTTTTCCGAAGGTAACTGGCTTCAGCAGAGCGCAGATAC
CAAATACTGTTCTTCTAGTGTAGCCGTAGTTAGGCCACCACTTCAAGAACTCTGTAGCACCGCCTACATA
CCTCGCTCTGCTAATCCTGTTACCAGTGGCTGCTGCCAGTGGCGATAAGTCGTGTCTTACCGGGTTGGAC
TCAAGACGATAGTTACCGGATAAGGCGCAGCGGTCGGGCTGAACGGGGGGTTCGTGCACACAGCCCAGCT
TGGAGCGAACGACCTACACCGAACTGAGATACCTACAGCGTGAGCTATGAGAAAGCGCCACGCTTCCCGA
AGGGAGAAAGGCGGACAGGTATCCGGTAAGCGGCAGGGTCGGAACAGGAGAGCGCACGAGGGAGCTTCCA
GGGGGAAACGCCTGGTATCTTTATAGTCCTGTCGGGTTTCGCCACCTCTGACTTGAGCGTCGATTTTTGT
GATGCTCGTCAGGGGGGCGGAGCCTATGGAAAAACGCCAGCAACGCGGCCTTTTTACGGTTCCTGGCCTT
TTGCTGGCCTTTTGCTCACATGTTCTTTCCTGCGTTATCCCCTGATTCTGTGGATAACCGTATTACCGCC
TTTGAGTGAGCTGATACCGCTCGCCGCAGCCGAACGACCGAGCGCAGCGAGTCAGTGAGCGAGGAAGCGG
AAGAGCGCCCAATACGCAAACCGCCTCTCCCCGCGCGTTGGCCGATTCATTAATGCAGCTGGCACGACAG
GTTTCCCGACTGGAAAGCGGGCAGTGAGCGCAACGCAATTAATACGCGTACCGCTAGCCAGGAAGAGTTT
GTAGAAACGCAAAAAGGCCATCCGTCAGGATGGCCTTCTGCTTAGTTTGATGCCTGGCAGTTTATGGCGG
GCGTCCTGCCCGCCACCCTCCGGGCCGTTGCTTCACAACGTTCAAATCCGCTCCCGGCGGATTTGTCCTA
CTCAGGAGAGCGTTCACCGACAAACAACAGATAAAACGAAAGGCCCAGTCTTCCGACTGAGCCTTTCGTT
TTATTTGATGCCT
Features (pLannotate 1.2.2; 12 found; start..end, strand, type, name):
     38..74      -  CDS            lacZα (fragment): LacZα fragment of β-galactosidase; lacZ fragment
     91..186     +  protein_bind   attL3: mutant version of attL; recombination site for the Gateway® LR reaction LR Clonase™
    192..643     +  CDS            H-Ras (fragment): human small GTPase proto-oncoprotein
    704..802     -  protein_bind   attL2: mutant version of attL; recombination site for the Gateway® LR reaction LR Clonase™
    820..838     -  promoter       T7 promoter: promoter for bacteriophage T7 RNA polymerase
   1028..1051    +  promoter       Pc promoter (fragment): intI1 (promoter lies within the coding sequence); class 1 integron promoter
   1227..1283    +  CDS            GmR (fragment): gentamycin acetyltransferase; aacC1; confers resistance to gentamycin
   1290..2081    +  CDS            SmR: aminoglycoside adenylyltransferase (Murphy, 1985); aadA; confers resistance to spectinomycin and streptomycin
   2174..2762    +  rep_origin     ori: high-copy-number ColE1/pMB1/pBR322/pUC origin of replication
   2945..3037    +  CDS            lacI (fragment): lac repressor; lacI; The lac repressor binds to the lac operator to inhibit transcription in E. coli. This inhibition can be relieved by adding lactose or isopropyl-β-D-thiogalactopyranoside (IPTG).
   3092..3119    -  terminator     rrnB T2 terminator: transcription terminator T2 from the E. coli rrnB gene
   3251..3294    +  terminator     rrnB T1 terminator: Escherichia coli rrnB; transcription terminator T1 from the E. coli rrnB gene
