[The description below was written by a language model from this plasmid's Addgene catalogue record and pLannotate feature annotations shown in this document.]
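Description:
pDONR223_HRAS_p.A11D is a Gateway entry clone built on the Invitrogen pDONR223 backbone and carrying the human HRAS open reading frame with an alanine-to-aspartate substitution at codon 11. It is a bacterial propagation and shuttling plasmid rather than an expression vector. It replicates in E. coli from a high-copy ColE1/pUC-type origin and is selected with spectinomycin through the aadA (SmR) aminoglycoside adenylyltransferase gene. That gene sits downstream of a class 1 integron Pc promoter fragment and a short remnant of a gentamicin resistance gene. The sequenced record is about 3.3 kb. rrnB T1 and T2 terminators lie upstream of the cloning region and insulate it from read-through transcription. The small lacZα and lacI fragments are backbone remnants with no functional role.

The HRAS coding sequence is flanked by two attL recombination sites, annotated by the software as attL3 and attL2. These sites allow an LR Clonase reaction to transfer the insert directionally into any compatible Gateway destination vector. The record lists no promoter for the insert. A T7 promoter lies just outside one attL site, on the opposite strand to the HRAS annotation. The annotation labels the H-Ras feature as a fragment, covering roughly 450 nt of the interval between the att sites. The depositor notes that the clone is in the "open" configuration, with no stop codon immediately after the insert, so the ORF can be fused in frame to C-terminal tags supplied by a destination vector.

The plasmid belongs to the Target Accelerator Plasmid Collection, a set of cancer-associated variant alleles. It serves as a source clone for making expression constructs to test the functional and oncogenic consequences of this rare HRAS variant.
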