Addgene plasmid #81305: pDONR223_HRAS_p.A11D
Purpose: Gateway Donor vector containing HRAS , part of the Target Accelerator Plasmid Collection.
Depositing lab: Jesse Boehm & William Hahn & David Root. Depositing organization: Broad Institute. Publication: Systematic Functional Interrogation of Rare Cancer Variants Identifies Oncogenic Alleles. Kim E, Ilic N, Shrestha Y, Zou L, Kamburov A, Zhu C, Yang X, Lubonja R, Tran N, Nguyen C, Lawrence MS, Piccioni F, Bagul M, Doench JG, Chouinard CR, Wu X, Hogstrom L, Natoli T, Tamayo P, Horn H, Corsello SM, Lage K, Root DE, Subramanian A, Golub TR, Getz G, Boehm JS, Hahn WC. Cancer Discov. 2016 Jul;6(7):714-26. doi: 10.1158/2159-8290.CD-16-0160. Epub 2016 May 4. PubMed 27147599.
Backbone
  Vector backbone: pDONR223
  Backbone manufacturer: Invitrogen
  Backbone size w/o insert (bp): 2790
  Vector type: Gateway Entry vector
Growth in bacteria
  Bacterial resistance: Spectinomycin, 50 μg/mL
  Growth temperature: 37°C
  Growth strain: DH5alpha
  Copy number: High Copy
Gene/Insert
  Gene/Insert name: HRAS
  Species: H. sapiens (human)
  Mutation: A11D
  GenBank ID: NM_176795.4
  Entrez Gene: HRAS (a.k.a. C-BAS/HAS, C-H-RAS, C-HA-RAS1, CTLO, H-RASIDX, HAMSV, HRAS1, RASH1, p21ras)
  Promoter: None
  Cloning method: Gateway Cloning
  Sequencing primers: 5′ M13pUC-fwd; 3′ M13-Rev
Terms and licenses: Academic/Nonprofit Terms; Industry Terms: Not Available to Industry
Depositor comments: Open state: NO stop codon immediately follows insert
How to cite: pDONR223_HRAS_p.A11D was a gift from Jesse Boehm & William Hahn & David Root (Addgene plasmid # 81305 ; http://n2t.net/addgene:81305 ; RRID:Addgene_81305)
