>Addgene plasmid #81305 | pDONR223_HRAS_p.A11D | depositor partial sequence | sequence record 154624 | Insert sequence
ATGACGGAATATAAGCTGGTGGTGGTGGGCGACGGCGGTGTGGGCAAGAGTGCGCTGACCATCCAGCTGA
TCCAGAACCATTTTGTGGACGAATACGACCCCACTATAGAGGATTCCTACCGGAAGCAGGTGGTCATTGA
TGGGGAGACGTGCCTGTTGGACATCCTGGATACCGCCGGCCAGGAGGAGTACAGCGCCATGCGGGACCAG
TACATGCGCACCGGGGAGGGCTTCCTGTGTGTGTTTGCCATCAACAACACCAAGTCTTTTGAGGACATCC
ACCAGTACAGGGAGCAGATCAAACGGGTGAAGGACTCGGATGACGTGCCCATGGTGCTGGTGGGGAACAA
GTGTGACCTGGCTGCACGCACTGTGGAATCTCGGCAGGCTCAGGACCTCGCCCGAAGCTACGGCATCCCC
TACATCGAGACCTCGGCCAAGACCCGGCAGGGCAGCCGCTCTGGCTCTAGCTCCAGCTCCGGGACCCTCT
GGGACCCCCCGGGACCCATG
